>Addgene plasmid #132947 | pCS2+ gcsf | addgene full sequence | sequence record 262625 | Addgene NGS Result
TCGACCGCCAATTCAATATGGCGTATATGGACTCATGCCAATTCAATATGGTGGATCTGGACCTGTGCCA
ATTCAATATGGCGTATATGGACTCGTGCCAATTCAATATGGTGGATCTGGACCCCAGCCAATTCAATATG
GCGGACTTGGCACCATGCCAATTCAATATGGCGGACCTGGCACTGTGCCAACTGGGGAGGGGTCTACTTG
GCACGGTGCCAAGTTTGAGGAGGGGTCTTGGCCCTGTGCCAAGTCCGCCATATTGAATTGGCATGGTGCC
AATAATGGCGGCCATATTGGCTATATGCCAGGATCAATATATAGGCAATATCCAATATGGCCCTATGCCA
ATATGGCTATTGGCCAGGTTCAATACTATGTATTGGCCCTATGCCATATAGTATTCCATATATGGGTTTT
CCTATTGACGTAGATAGCCCCTCCCAATGGGCGGTCCCATATACCATATATGGGGCTTCCTAATACCGCC
CATAGCCACTCCCCCATTGACGTCAATGGTCTCTATATATGGTCTTTCCTATTGACGTCATATGGGCGGT
CCTATTGACGTATATGGCGCCTCCCCCATTGACGTCAATTACGGTAAATGGCCCGCCTGGCTCAATGCCC
ATTGACGTCAATAGGACCACCCACCATTGACGTCAATGGGATGGCTCATTGCCCATTCATATCCGTTCTC
ACGCCCCCTATTGACGTCAATGACGGTAAATGGCCCACTTGGCAGTACATCAATATCTATTAATAGTAAC
TTGGCAAGTACATTACTATTGGAAGTACGCCAGGGTACATTGGCAGTACTCCCATTGACGTCAATGGCGG
TAAATGGCCCGCGATGGCTGCCAAGTACATCCCCATTGACGTCAATGGGGAGGGGCAATGACGCAAATGG
GCGTTCCATTGACGTAAATGGGCGGTAGGCGTGCCTAATGGGAGGTCTATATAAGCAATGCTCGTTTAGG
GAACCGCCATTCTGCCTGGGGACGTCGGAGCAAGCTTGATTTAGGTGACACTATAGAATACAAGCTACTT
GTTCTTTTTGCAGGATCCCATCGATTCGAATTCGCCACCATGATGGGGCTTTGTTACTACTGGAGTCTGG
TGATTGTGCTCCTCTGCTTTTTGATTGGTGTTGCTATAATGAACTTCCAGGCTCAGTTTTTTTTCACATT
AGTGGGGATCGTTGTGTCTGCTCCTGTTCCTCAGAAACTGGACATCATGAACAAGGATACTATTGAACAA
GCACACAGTTTAATCAGCAAAACTCTGGAAGATATTCCTGCAACTCATGCAGCATGGGTAAAGAGCAAGA
GTCTGGCTTGGGGCAGCAGCACAGATAAGCTGCAGCACTTGAAACATTACATACCCTCAGCCCCTGTTCT
CCAGAACATCACTGATATCAGCAGTCTGGAAACCTGTCTTGATAAAATAGTGAGGGGCCTGCAACTACAT
CTGAACCTCCTGAAAGATCTCATTGAAGCAACGACCCTGTCGCAGACTGACCAGGTGACAGAACTGCAGG
CTGACATTCAAGAACTTGTGCTTCTTATCGAGGAGCTTCAGAATCAGTCAGGATTTAACCCATCACAGCA
GACATCAGAAGAGCAGTCCCAGAGCTTCAAGCTCAATCTGACCCAACACCTGAAAAGTGATTTCCAGACT
GAGGCCGCGGCTCACCTAATCCTGCATCAACTGCGGGATTTCAGCTGTGACATCCTTCAGAGGATCCTCA
GTATTCGTGTATGACTCGAGCCTCTAGAACTATAGTGAGTCGTATTACGTAGATCCAGACATGATAAGAT
ACATTGATGAGTTTGGACAAACCACAACTAGAATGCAGTGAAAAAAATGCTTTATTTGTGAAATTTGTGA
TGCTATTGCTTTATTTGTAACCATTATAAGCTGCAATAAACAAGTTAACAACAACAATTGCATTCATTTT
ATGTTTCAGGTTCAGGGGGAGGTGTGGGAGGTTTTTTAATTCGCGGCCGCGGCGCCAATGCATTGGGCCC
GGTACCCAGCTTTTGTTCCCTTTAGTGAGGGTTAATTGCGCGCTTGGCGTAATCATGGTCATAGCTGTTT
CCTGTGTGAAATTGTTATCCGCTCACAATTCCACACAACATACGAGCCGGGAGCATAAAGTGTAAAGCCT
GGGGTGCCTAATGAGTGAGCTAACTCACATTAATTGCGTTGCGCTCACTGCCCGCTTTCCAGTCGGGAAA
CCTGTCGTGCCAGCTGCATTAATGAATCGGCCAACGCGCGGGGAGAGGCGGTTTGCGTATTGGGCGCTCT
TCCGCTTCCTCGCTCACTGACTCGCTGCGCTCGGTCGTTCGGCTGCGGCGAGCGGTATCAGCTCACTCAA
AGGCGGTAATACGGTTATCCACAGAATCAGGGGATAACGCAGGAAAGAACATGTGAGCAAAAGGCCAGCA
AAAGGCCAGGAACCGTAAAAAGGCCGCGTTGCTGGCGTTTTTCCATAGGCTCCGCCCCCCTGACGAGCAT
CACAAAAATCGACGCTCAAGTCAGAGGTGGCGAAACCCGACAGGACTATAAAGATACCAGGCGTTTCCCC
CTGGAAGCTCCCTCGTGCGCTCTCCTGTTCCGACCCTGCCGCTTACCGGATACCTGTCCGCCTTTCTCCC
TTCGGGAAGCGTGGCGCTTTCTCATAGCTCACGCTGTAGGTATCTCAGTTCGGTGTAGGTCGTTCGCTCC
AAGCTGGGCTGTGTGCACGAACCCCCCGTTCAGCCCGACCGCTGCGCCTTATCCGGTAACTATCGTCTTG
AGTCCAACCCGGTAAGACACGACTTATCGCCACTGGCAGCAGCCACTGGTAACAGGATTAGCAGAGCGAG
GTATGTAGGCGGTGCTACAGAGTTCTTGAAGTGGTGGCCTAACTACGGCTACACTAGAAGAACAGTATTT
GGTATCTGCGCTCTGCTGAAGCCAGTTACCTTCGGAAAAAGAGTTGGTAGCTCTTGATCCGGCAAACAAA
CCACCGCTGGTAGCGGTGGTTTTTTTGTTTGCAAGCAGCAGATTACGCGCAGAAAAAAAGGATCTCAAGA
AGATCCTTTGATCTTTTCTACGGGGTCTGACGCTCAGTGGAACGAAAACTCACGTTAAGGGATTTTGGTC
ATGAGATTATCAAAAAGGATCTTCACCTAGATCCTTTTAAATTAAAAATGAAGTTTTAAATCAATCTAAA
GTATATATGAGTAAACTTGGTCTGACAGTTACCAATGCTTAATCAGTGAGGCACCTATCTCAGCGATCTG
TCTATTTCGTTCATCCATAGTTGCCTGACTCCCCGTCGTGTAGATAACTACGATACGGGAGGGCTTACCA
TCTGGCCCCAGTGCTGCAATGATACCGCGAGACCCACGCTCACCGGCTCCAGATTTATCAGCAATAAACC
AGCCAGCCGGAAGGGCCGAGCGCAGAAGTGGTCCTGCAACTTTATCCGCCTCCATCCAGTCTATTAATTG
TTGCCGGGAAGCTAGAGTAAGTAGTTCGCCAGTTAATAGTTTGCGCAACGTTGTTGCCATTGCTACAGGC
ATCGTGGTGTCACGCTCGTCGTTTGGTATGGCTTCATTCAGCTCCGGTTCCCAACGATCAAGGCGAGTTA
CATGATCCCCCATGTTGTGCAAAAAAGCGGTTAGCTCCTTCGGTCCTCCGATCGTTGTCAGAAGTAAGTT
GGCCGCAGTGTTATCACTCATGGTTATGGCAGCACTGCATAATTCTCTTACTGTCATGCCATCCGTAAGA
TGCTTTTCTGTGACTGGTGAGTACTCAACCAAGTCATTCTGAGAATAGTGTATGCGGCGACCGAGTTGCT
CTTGCCCGGCGTCAATACGGGATAATACCGCGCCACATAGCAGAACTTTAAAAGTGCTCATCATTGGAAA
ACGTTCTTCGGGGCGAAAACTCTCAAGGATCTTACCGCTGTTGAGATCCAGTTCGATGTAACCCACTCGT
GCACCCAACTGATCTTCAGCATCTTTTACTTTCACCAGCGTTTCTGGGTGAGCAAAAACAGGAAGGCAAA
ATGCCGCAAAAAAGGGAATAAGGGCGACACGGAAATGTTGAATACTCATACTCTTCCTTTTTCAATATTA
TTGAAGCATTTATCAGGGTTATTGTCTCATGAGCGGATACATATTTGAATGTATTTAGAAAAATAAACAA
ATAGGGGTTCCGCGCACATTTCCCCGAAAAGTGCCACCTAAATTGTAAGCGTTAATATTTTGTTAAAATT
CGCGTTAAATTTTTGTTAAATCAGCTCATTTTTTAACCAATAGGCCGAAATCGGCAAAATCCCTTATAAA
TCAAAAGAATAGACCGAGATAGGGT
[37 nt withheld, positions 4366-4402]
AAAGAACGTGGACTCCAACGTCAAAGG
[49 nt withheld, positions 4430-4478]
T
[91 nt withheld, positions 4480-4570]
G
[124 nt withheld, positions 4572-4695]
CCCATTCGCCATTCAGGCTGCGCAACTGTTGGGAAGGGCGATCGGTGCGGGCCTCTTCGCTATTACGCCA
G
Features (pLannotate 1.2.2; 14 found; start..end, strand, type, name):
      7..984     +  promoter       CMV IE94 promoter: enhancer/promoter region of simian cytomegalovirus major immediate early transcription unit IE94
   1019..1037    +  promoter       SP6 promoter: promoter for bacteriophage SP6 RNA polymerase
   1780..1797    -  promoter       T7 promoter (fragment): promoter for bacteriophage T7 RNA polymerase
   1802..1936    -  polyA_signal   SV40 poly(A) signal: SV40 polyadenylation signal
   2049..2067    -  promoter       T3 promoter: promoter for bacteriophage T3 RNA polymerase
   2112..2128    -  protein_bind   lac operator: The lac repressor binds to the lac operator to inhibit transcription in E. coli. This inhibition can be relieved by adding lactose or isopropyl-β-D-thiogalactopyranoside (IPTG). lac repressor encoded by lacI
   2136..2166    -  promoter       lac promoter: promoter for the E. coli lac operon
   2181..2202    -  protein_bind   CAP binding site: CAP binding activates transcription in the presence of cAMP. E. coli catabolite activator protein
   2215..2307    -  CDS            lacI (fragment): lac repressor; lacI; The lac repressor binds to the lac operator to inhibit transcription in E. coli. This inhibition can be relieved by adding lactose or isopropyl-β-D-thiogalactopyranoside (IPTG).
   2490..3078    -  rep_origin     ori: high-copy-number ColE1/pMB1/pBR322/pUC origin of replication
   3249..4109    -  CDS            AmpR: β-lactamase; bla; confers resistance to ampicillin, carbenicillin, and related antibiotics
   4110..4214    -  promoter       AmpR promoter: bla
   4267..4695    -  rep_origin     f1 ori (sequence partly withheld): f1 bacteriophage origin of replication; arrow indicates direction of (+) strand synthesis
   4700..4766    -  CDS            lacZα (fragment): LacZα fragment of β-galactosidase; lacZ fragment
