[The description below was written by a language model from this plasmid's Addgene catalogue record and pLannotate feature annotations shown in this document.]
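Description:
pCS2+ gcsf is a pCS2+-based plasmid carrying the zebrafish (Danio rerio) granulocyte colony stimulating factor gene csf3a (also called gcsf or csf3), catalogued as a vector for mRNA synthesis. According to the depositor, the roughly 740 bp insert was introduced by TOPO/TA cloning into a modified version of the backbone, pCS2+ TA. The plasmid is maintained in E. coli at high copy through a ColE1/pUC-type origin and selected with ampicillin via the β-lactamase gene. An f1 origin and remnants of the lac promoter/operator, lacI and lacZα regions are also present as backbone carry-over.

The annotated sequence shows the standard pCS2+ expression arrangement. A simian cytomegalovirus IE94 enhancer/promoter is followed immediately by an SP6 promoter. Next comes an unannotated stretch of about 740 bp that matches the expected position and size of the csf3a insert, although the feature table does not label it. Downstream lie a reverse-oriented T7 promoter fragment, an SV40 polyadenylation signal annotated on the reverse strand, and a T3 promoter.

The SP6 promoter listed in the record allows in vitro transcription of sense csf3a mRNA, the kind of transcript commonly injected into zebrafish embryos, while the CMV IE94 promoter could in principle drive expression directly from the DNA in vertebrate cells. The reverse-oriented phage promoters serve as sequencing sites or could be used to make antisense transcripts. The associated publication concerns stress hematopoiesis in TET2 deficiency, which suggests use of the cytokine to stimulate granulopoiesis, though the record states only that the plasmid expresses csf3a. The sequenced record is 4,766 nt, slightly shorter than the catalogued total of 4,832 bp.
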