Addgene plasmid #132947: pCS2+ gcsf
Purpose: Expresses zebrafish granulocyte colony stimulating factor (csf3a)
Depositing lab: Jason Berman. Depositing organization: Dalhousie University. Publication: Stress hematopoiesis induces a proliferative advantage in TET2 deficiency. Rajan V, Collett K, Woodside R, Prykhozhij SV, Moksa M, Carles A, Wong M, Liebman M, Hirst M, Berman JN. Leukemia. 2021 Sep 30. pii: 10.1038/s41375-021-01427-7. doi: 10.1038/s41375-021-01427-7. PubMed 34588613.
Backbone
  Vector backbone: pCS2+
  Backbone size w/o insert (bp): 4094
  Total vector size (bp): 4832
  Vector type: mRNA synthesis
Growth in bacteria
  Bacterial resistance: Ampicillin, 100 μg/mL
  Growth temperature: 37°C
  Growth strain: DH5alpha
  Copy number: High Copy
Gene/Insert
  Gene/Insert name: gcsf (alt name: csf3a)
  Species: D. rerio (zebrafish)
  Insert size (bp): 738
  Entrez Gene: csf3a (a.k.a. csf3, gcsf)
  Promoter: SP6
  Cloning method: TOPO Cloning
  Sequencing primers: 5′ SP6; 3′ T7
Terms and licenses: Academic/Nonprofit Terms; Industry Terms: Not Available to Industry
Depositor comments: The gcsf clone was cloned into a modified pCS2+ vector (pCS2+ TA; PMID: 24918328), a kind gift of Dr. Robert Bryson-Richardson (Monash University).
How to cite: pCS2+ gcsf was a gift from Jason Berman (Addgene plasmid # 132947 ; http://n2t.net/addgene:132947 ; RRID:Addgene_132947)
