>Addgene plasmid #132947 | pCS2+ gcsf | depositor partial sequence | sequence record 255525 | gcsf
ATGATGGGGCTTTGTTACTACTGGAGTCTGGTGATTGTGCTCCTCTGCTTTTTGATTGGTGTTGCTATAA
TGAACTTCCAGGCTCAGTTTTTTTTCACATTAGTGGGGATCGTTGTGTCTGCTCCTGTTCCTCAGAAACT
GGACATCATGAACAAGGATACTATTGAACAAGCACACAGTTTAATCAGCAAAACTCTGGAAGATATTCCT
GCAACTCATGCAGCATGGGTAAAGAGCAAGAGTCTGGCTTGGGGCAGCAGCACAGATAAGCTGCAGCACT
TGAAACATTACATACCCTCAGCCCCTGTTCTCCAGAACATCACTGATATCAGCAGTCTGGAAACCTGTCT
TGATAAAATAGTGAGGGGCCTGCAACTACATCTGAACCTCCTGAAAGATCTCATTGAAGCAACGACCCTG
TCGCAGACTGACCAGGTGACAGAACTGCAGGCTGACATTCAAGAACTTGTGCTTCTTATCGAGGAGCTTC
AGAATCAGTCAGGATTTAACCCATCACAGCAGACATCAGAAGAGCAGTCCCAGAGCTTCAAGCTCAATCT
GACCCAACACCTGAAAAGTGATTTCCAGACTGAGGCCGCGGCTCACCTAATCCTGCATCAACTGCGGGAC
TTCAGCTGTGACATCCTTCAGAGGATCCTCAGTATTCGTGTATGACCACTGACATATCCATCACAGAGAC
CCCTAGTACAGTGCGGCTCTGTGTAAATGTCGCTGTCT
